Addgene plasmid #137816: pPGK-T7/2-CD44v6 (fl)
Purpose: expression of CD44 proteins in mammalian cells
Depositing lab: Ursula Gunthert. Depositing organization: University Hospital of Basel. Publication: A novel antiapoptotic mechanism based on interference of Fas signaling by CD44 variant isoforms. Mielgo A, van Driel M, Bloem A, Landmann L, Gunthert U. Cell Death Differ. 2006 Mar;13(3):465-77. doi: 10.1038/sj.cdd.4401763. PubMed 16167069.
Backbone
  Vector backbone: mini pBR322
  Backbone manufacturer: lab Guenthert
  Backbone size w/o insert (bp): 4320
  Vector type: Mammalian Expression
  Selectable markers: Neomycin (select with G418) ; GFP
Growth in bacteria
  Bacterial resistance: Ampicillin, 100 μg/mL
  Growth temperature: 37°C
  Growth strain: DH5alpha
  Copy number: High Copy
Gene/Insert
  Gene/Insert name: CD44v6 (fl)
  Species: H. sapiens (human)
  Insert size (bp): 1219
  Mutation: R296K in the V6 region [Please see depositor comments]
  Entrez Gene: CD44 (a.k.a. CDW44, CSPG8, ECM-III, ECMR-III, H-CAM, HCELL, HUTCH-1, HUTCH-I, Hermes-1, IN, LHR, MC56, MDU2, MDU3, MIC4, Pgp1)
  Promoter: PGK
  Tag / fusion protein: GFP (C terminal on insert)
  Cloning method: Restriction Enzyme; 5′ cloning site EcoR1 (unknown if destroyed); 3′ cloning site BamH1 (unknown if destroyed)
Terms and licenses: Academic/Nonprofit Terms; Industry Terms: Not Available to Industry
Depositor comments: R296K in the V6 region is not a concern to the plasmid function.
How to cite: pPGK-T7/2-CD44v6 (fl) was a gift from Ursula Gunthert (Addgene plasmid # 137816 ; http://n2t.net/addgene:137816 ; RRID:Addgene_137816)
