[The description below was written by a language model from this plasmid's Addgene catalogue record and pLannotate feature annotations shown in this document.]
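Description:
pPGK-T7/2-CD44v6 (fl) is a mammalian expression plasmid built on a compact pBR322-derived backbone ("mini pBR322") for producing a full-length human CD44 variant isoform containing the v6 exon, fused at its C terminus to EGFP. In bacteria it is maintained through a high-copy ColE1/pMB1-type origin and selected with ampicillin via the β-lactamase gene and its native promoter.

The expression cassette begins with the mouse phosphoglycerate kinase 1 (PGK) promoter, a moderately strong constitutive promoter active in many mammalian cell types. It is followed by a short SRα promoter remnant and a rabbit β-globin intron, whose splicing generally improves mRNA processing and expression. A T7 promoter lies just upstream of the coding region and could support in vitro transcription. The CD44v6 open reading frame, inserted between EcoRI and BamHI sites, runs into EGFP, and the transcript ends at an SV40 polyadenylation signal. The insert carries an R296K substitution in the v6 region, which the depositor states does not affect function. The annotation tool matched the CD44 sequence to a baboon orthologue entry, but the catalogue lists the insert as human.

The catalogue names neomycin/G418 and GFP as mammalian selectable markers. However, the feature table for the 5,547 nt sequenced record shows only short fragments of an SV40 promoter and of the NeoR/KanR gene, so an intact G418 resistance cassette is not evident from the annotation. The plasmid is intended for expressing fluorescently tagged CD44v6 in mammalian cells, and the associated work concerns how CD44 variant isoforms interfere with Fas-mediated apoptotic signalling.
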