Features (pLannotate 1.2.2; 13 found; start..end, strand, type, name):
      1..500     +  promoter       PGK promoter: mouse phosphoglycerate kinase 1 promoter
    504..526     +  promoter       SRα promoter (fragment): hybrid promoter consisting of the SV40 early promoter plus part of the long terminal repeat of human T-lymphotrophic virus 1
    550..1122    +  intron         β-globin intron: intron from rabbit β-globin gene
   1177..1195    +  promoter       T7 promoter: promoter for bacteriophage T7 RNA polymerase
   1217..2428    +  CDS            CD44: CD44_PAPHA - Experimental evidence at protein level: Swiss-Prot protein existence level 1. Cell-surface receptor that plays a role in cell-cell interactions, cell adhesion and migration, helping them to sense and respond to changes in the tissue microenvironment. Participates thereby in a wide variety of cellular functions including the activation, recirculation and homing of T-lymphocytes, hematopoiesis, inflammation and response to bacterial infection. Engages, through its ectodomain, extracellular matrix components such as hyaluronan/HA, collagen, growth factors, cytokines or proteases and
   2450..3169    +  CDS            EGFP: the original enhanced GFP (Yang et al., 1996) mammalian codon-optimized
   3203..3324    +  polyA_signal   SV40 poly(A) signal: SV40 polyadenylation signal
   3366..3470    +  promoter       AmpR promoter: bla
   3471..4331    +  CDS            AmpR: β-lactamase; bla; confers resistance to ampicillin, carbenicillin, and related antibiotics
   4502..5090    +  rep_origin     ori: high-copy-number ColE1/pMB1/pBR322/pUC origin of replication
   5273..5319    +  CDS            lacI (fragment): lac repressor; lacI; The lac repressor binds to the lac operator to inhibit transcription in E. coli. This inhibition can be relieved by adding lactose or isopropyl-β-D-thiogalactopyranoside (IPTG).
   5327..5345    +  promoter       SV40 promoter (fragment): SV40 enhancer and early promoter
   5352..5538    +  CDS            NeoR/KanR (fragment): aminoglycoside phosphotransferase from Tn5; aph(3')-II (or nptII); confers resistance to neomycin, kanamycin, and G418 (Geneticin®)
>Addgene plasmid #137816 | pPGK-T7/2-CD44v6 (fl) | addgene full sequence | sequence record 276413 | Addgene NGS Result
GGGTAGGGGAGGCGCTTTTCCCAAGGCAGTCTGGAGCATGCGCTTTAGCAGCCCCGCTGGGCACTTGGCG
CTACACAAGTGGCCTCTGGCCTCGCACACATTCCACATCCACCGGTAGGCGCCAACCGGCTCCGTTCTTT
GGTGGCCCCTTCGCGCCACCTTCTACTCCTCCCCTAGTCAGGAAGTTCCCCCCCGCCCCGCAGCTCGCGT
CGTGCAGGACGTGACAAATGGAAGTAGCACGTCTCACTAGTCTCGTGCAGATGGACAGCACCGCTGAGCA
ATGGAAGCGGGTAGGCCTTTGGGGCAGCGGCCAATAGCAGCTTTGCTCCTTCGCTTTCTGGGCTCAGAGG
CTGGGAAGGGGTGGGTCCGGGGGCGGGCTCAGGGGCGGGCTCAGGGGCGGGGCGGGCGCCCGAAGGTCCT
CCGGAGGCCCGGCATTCTGCACGCTTCAAAAGCGCACGTCTGCCGCGCTGTTCTCCTCTTCCTCATCTCC
GGGCCTTTCGACCCCTAGGCTTTTGCAAAAAGCTCCGGATCGATCCTGAGAACTTCAGGGTGAGTTTGGG
GACCCTTGATTGTTCTTTCTTTTTCGCTATTGTAAAATTCATGTTATATGGAGGGGGCAAAGTTTTCAGG
GTGTTGTTTAGAATGGGAAGATGTCCCTTGTATCACCATGGACCCTCATGATAATTTTGTTTCTTTCACT
TTCTACTCTGTTGACAACCATTGTCTCCTCTTATTTTCTTTTCATTTTCTGTAACTTTTTCGTTAAACTT
TAGCTTGCATTTGTAACGAATTTTTAAATTCACTTTTGTTTATTTGTCAGATTGTAAGTACTTTCTCTAA
TCACTTTTTTTTCAAGGCAATCAGGGTATATTATATTGTACTTCAGCACAGTTTTAGAGAACAATTGTTA
TAATTAAATGATAAGGTAGAATATTTCTGCATATAAATTCTGGCTGGCGTGGAAATATTCTTATTGGTAG
AAACAACTACATCCTGGTCATCATCCTGCCTTTCTCTTTATGGTTACAATGATATACACTGTTTGAGATG
AGGATAAAATACTCTGAGTCCAAACCGGGCCCCTCTGCTAACCATGTTCATGCCTTCTTCTTTTTCCTAC
AGCTCCTGGGCAACGTGCTGGTTATTGTGCTGTCTCATCATTTTGGCAAAGAATTGTAATACGACTCACT
ATAGGGCGAATTCCGCTCCGGACACCATGGACAAGTTTTGGTGGCACGCAGCCTGGGGACTCTGCCTCGT
GCCGCTGAGCCTGGCGCAGATCGATTTGAATATAACCTGCCGCTTTGCAGGTGTATTCCACGTGGAGAAA
AATGGTCGCTACAGCATCTCTCGGACGGAGGCCGCTGACCTCTGCAAGGCTTTCAATAGCACCTTGCCCA
CAATGGCCCAGATGGAGAAAGCTCTGAGCATCGGATTTGAGACCTGCAGGTATGGGTTCATAGAAGGGCA
CGTGGTGATTCCCCGGATCCACCCCAACTCCATCTGTGCAGCAAACAACACAGGGGTGTACATCCTCACA
TCCAACACCTCCCAGTATGACACATATTGCTTCAATGCTTCAGCTCCACCTGAAGAAGATTGTACATCAG
TCACAGACCTGCCCAATGCCTTTGATGGACCAATTACCATAACTATTGTTAACCGTGATGGCACCCGCTA
TGTCCAGAAAGGAGAATACAGAACGAATCCTGAAGACATCTACCCCAGCAACCCTACTGATGATGACGTG
AGCAGCGGCTCCTCCAGTGAAAGGAGCAGCACTTCAGGAGGTTACATCTTTTACACCTTTTCTACTGTAC
ACCCCATCCCAGACGAAGACAGTCCCTGGATCACCGACAGCACAGACAGAATCCCTGCTACCATCCAGGC
AACTCCTAGTAGTACAACGGAAGAAACAGCTACCCAGAAGGAACAGTGGTTTGGCAACAGATGGCATGAG
GGATATCGCCAAACACCCAAAGAAGACTCCCATTCGACAACAGGGACAGCTGGAGACCAAGACACATTCC
ACCCCAGTGGGGGGTCCCATACCACTCATGGATCTGAATCAGATGGACACTCACATGGGAGTCAAGAAGG
TGGAGCAAACACAACCTCTGGTCCTATAAGGACACCCCAAATTCCAGAATGGCTGATCATCTTGGCATCC
CTCTTGGCCTTGGCTTTGATTCTTGCAGTTTGCATTGCAGTCAACAGTCGAAGAAGGTGTGGGCAGAAGA
AAAAGCTAGTGATCAACAGTGGCAATGGAGCTGTGGAGGACAGAAAGCCAAGTGGACTCAACGGAGAGGC
CAGCAAGTCTCAGGAAATGGTGCATTTGGTGAACAAGGAGTCGTCAGAAACTCCAGACCAGTTTATGACA
GCTGATGAGACAAGGAACCTGCAGAATGTGGACATGAAGATTGGGGTAGATCCCCGGCCGGTCGCCACCA
TGGTGAGCAAGGGCGAGGAGCTGTTCACCGGGGTGGTGCCCATCCTGGTCGAGCTGGACGGCGACGTAAA
CGGCCACAAGTTCAGCGTGTCCGGCGAGGGCGAGGGCGATGCCACCTACGGCAAGCTGACCCTGAAGTTC
ATCTGCACCACCGGCAAGCTGCCCGTGCCCTGGCCCACCCTCGTGACCACCCTGACCTACGGCGTGCAGT
GCTTCAGCCGCTACCCCGACCACATGAAGCAGCACGACTTCTTCAAGTCCGCCATGCCCGAAGGCTACGT
CCAGGAGCGCACCATCTTCTTCAAGGACGACGGCAACTACAAGACCCGCGCCGAGGTGAAGTTCGAGGGC
GACACCCTGGTGAACCGCATCGAGCTGAAGGGCATCGACTTCAAGGAGGACGGCAACATCCTGGGGCACA
AGCTGGAGTACAACTACAACAGCCACAACGTCTATATCATGGCCGACAAGCAGAAGAACGGCATCAAGGT
GAACTTCAAGATCCGCCACAACATCGAGGACGGCAGCGTGCAGCTCGCCGACCACTACCAGCAGAACACC
CCCATCGGCGACGGCCCCGTGCTGCTGCCCGACAACCACTACCTGAGCACCCAGTCCGCCCTGAGCAAAG
ACCCCAACGAGAAGCGCGATCACATGGTCCTGCTGGAGTTCGTGACCGCCGCCGGGATCACTCTCGGCAT
GGACGAGCTGTACAAGTAAAGCGGCCGCGAGATCCAGATCTTATTAAAGCAGAACTTGTTTATTGCAGCT
TATAATGGTTACAAATAAAGCAATAGCATCACAAATTTCACAAATAAAGCATTTTTTTCACTGCATTCTA
GTTGTGGTTTGTCCAAACTCATCAATGTATCTTATCATGTCTGGTCGAGCAGGTGGCACTTTTCGGGGAA
ATGTGCGCGGAACCCCTATTTGTTTATTTTTCTAAATACATTCAAATATGTATCCGCTCATGAGACAATA
ACCCTGATAAATGCTTCAATAATATTGAAAAAGGAAGAGTATGAGTATTCAACATTTCCGTGTCGCCCTT
ATTCCCTTTTTTGCGGCATTTTGCCTTCCTGTTTTTGCTCACCCAGAAACGCTGGTGAAAGTAAAAGATG
CTGAAGATCAGTTGGGTGCACGAGTGGGTTACATCGAACTGGATCTCAACAGCGGTAAGATCCTTGAGAG
TTTTCGCCCCGAAGAACGTTTTCCAATGATGAGCACTTTTAAAGTTCTGCTATGTGGCGCGGTATTATCC
CGTATTGACGCCGGGCAAGAGCAACTCGGTCGCCGCATACACTATTCTCAGAATGACTTGGTTGAGTACT
CACCAGTCACAGAAAAGCATCTTACGGATGGCATGACAGTAAGAGAATTATGCAGTGCTGCCATAACCAT
GAGTGATAACACTGCGGCCAACTTACTTCTGACAACGATCGGAGGACCGAAGGAGCTAACCGCTTTTTTG
CACAACATGGGGGATCATGTAACTCGCCTTGATCGTTGGGAACCGGAGCTGAATGAAGCCATACCAAACG
ACGAGCGTGACACCACGATGCCTGTAGCAATGGCAACAACGTTGCGCAAACTATTAACTGGCGAACTACT
TACTCTAGCTTCCCGGCAACAATTAATAGACTGGATGGAGGCGGATAAAGTTGCAGGACCACTTCTGCGC
TCGGCCCTTCCGGCTGGCTGGTTTATTGCTGATAAATCTGGAGCCGGTGAGCGTGGGTCTCGCGGTATCA
TTGCAGCACTGGGGCCAGATGGTAAGCCCTCCCGTATCGTAGTTATCTACACGACGGGGAGTCAGGCAAC
TATGGATGAACGAAATAGACAGATCGCTGAGATAGGTGCCTCACTGATTAAGCATTGGTAACTGTCAGAC
CAAGTTTACTCATATATACTTTAGATTGATTTAAAACTTCATTTTTAATTTAAAAGGATCTAGGTGAAGA
TCCTTTTTGATAATCTCATGACCAAAATCCCTTAACGTGAGTTTTCGTTCCACTGAGCGTCAGACCCCGT
AGAAAAGATCAAAGGATCTTCTTGAGATCCTTTTTTTCTGCGCGTAATCTGCTGCTTGCAAACAAAAAAA
CCACCGCTACCAGCGGTGGTTTGTTTGCCGGATCAAGAGCTACCAACTCTTTTTCCGAAGGTAACTGGCT
TCAGCAGAGCGCAGATACCAAATACTGTTCTTCTAGTGTAGCCGTAGTTAGGCCACCACTTCAAGAACTC
TGTAGCACCGCCTACATACCTCGCTCTGCTAATCCTGTTACCAGTGGCTGCTGCCAGTGGCGATAAGTCG
TGTCTTACCGGGTTGGACTCAAGACGATAGTTACCGGATAAGGCGCAGCGGTCGGGCTGAACGGGGGGTT
CGTGCACACAGCCCAGCTTGGAGCGAACGACCTACACCGAACTGAGATACCTACAGCGTGAGCTATGAGA
AAGCGCCACGCTTCCCGAAGGGAGAAAGGCGGACAGGTATCCGGTAAGCGGCAGGGTCGGAACAGGAGAG
CGCACGAGGGAGCTTCCAGGGGGAAACGCCTGGTATCTTTATAGTCCTGTCGGGTTTCGCCACCTCTGAC
TTGAGCGTCGATTTTTGTGATGCTCGTCAGGGGGGCGGAGCCTATGGAAAAACGCCAGCAACGCGGCCTT
TTTACGGTTCCTGGCCTTTTGCTGGCCTTTTGCTCACATGTTCTTTCCTGCGTTATCCCCTGATTCTGTG
GATAACCGTATTACCGCCTTTGAGTGAGCTGATACCGCTCGCCGCAGCCGAACGACCGAGCGCAGCGAGT
CAGTGAGCGAGGAAGCGGAAGAGCGCCCAATACGCAAACCGCCTCTCCCCGCGCGTTGGCCGATTCATTT
CGACTTCTGAGGCGGAAAGAACCAGGCCAATATGGGATCGGCCATTGAACAAGATGGATTGCACGCAGGT
TCTCCGGCCGCTTGGGTGGAGAGGCTATTCGGCTATGACTGGGCACAACAGACAATCGGCTGCTCTGATG
CCGCCGTGTTCCGGCTGTCAGCGCAGGGGCGCCCGGTTCTTTTTGTCAAGACCGACCTGTCCGGTGCCCT
GAATGAACAATTCTACC
